>Addgene plasmid #101342 | pNL4-3 envFS eGFP NoStarts | addgene full sequence | sequence record 194050 | Addgene NGS Result
GAGGTGTGGCCTGGGCGGGACTGGGGAGTGGCGAGCCCTCAGATGCTACATATAAGCAGCTGCTTTTTGC
CTGTACTGGGTCTCTCTGGTTAGACCAGATCTGAGCCTGGGAGCTCTCTGGCTAACTAGGGAACCCACTG
CTTAAGCCTCAATAAAGCTTGCCTTGAGTGCTCAAAGTAGTGTGTGCCCGTCTGTTGTGTGACTCTGGTA
ACTAGAGATCCCTCAGACCCTTTTAGTCAGTGTGGAAAATCTCTAGCAGTGGCGCCCGAACAGGGACTTG
AAAGCGAAAGTAAAGCCAGAGGAGATCTCTCGACGCAGGACTCGGCTTGCTGAAGCGCGCACGGCAAGAG
GCGAGGGGCGGCGACTGGTGAGTACGCCAAAAATTTTGACTAGCGGAGGCTAGAAGGAGAGAGACGGGTG
CGAGAGCGTCGGTATTAAGCGGGGGAGAATTAGATAAATGGGAAAAAATTCGGTTAAGGCCAGGGGGAAA
GAAACAATATAAACTAAAACATATAGTATGGGCAAGCAGGGAGCTAGAACGATTCGCAGTTAATCCTGGC
CTTTTAGAGACATCAGAAGGCTGTAGACAAATACTGGGACAGCTACAACCATCCCTTCAGACAGGATCAG
AAGAACTTAGATCATTATATAATACAATAGCAGTCCTCTATTGTGTGCATCAAAGGATAGATGTAAAAGA
CACCAAGGAAGCCTTAGATAAGATAGAGGAAGAGCAAAACAAAAGTAAGAAAAAGGCACAGCAAGCAGCA
GCTGACACAGGAAACAACAGCCAGGTCAGCCAAAATTACCCTATAGTGCAGAACCTCCAGGGGCAAATCG
TACATCAGGCCATATCACCTAGAACTTTAAATGCATGGGTAAAAGTAGTAGAAGAGAAGGCTTTCAGCCC
AGAAGTAATACCCATCTTTTCAGCATTATCAGAAGGAGCCACCCCACAAGATTTAAATACCATCCTAAAC
ACAGTGGGGGGACATCAAGCAGCCATCCAAATCTTAAAAGAGACCATCAATGAGGAAGCTGCAGAATGGG
ATAGATTGCATCCAGTGCATGCAGGGCCTATTGCACCAGGCCAGATCAGAGAACCAAGGGGAAGTGACAT
AGCAGGAACTACTAGTACCCTTCAGGAACAAATAGGATGGATCACACATAATCCACCTATCCCAGTAGGA
GAAATCTATAAAAGATGGATAATCCTGGGATTAAATAAAATAGTAAGAATCTATAGCCCTACCAGCATTC
TGGACATAAGACAAGGACCAAAGGAACCCTTTAGAGACTATGTAGACCGATTCTATAAAACTCTAAGAGC
CGAGCAAGCTTCACAAGAGGTAAAAAATTGGATCACAGAAACCTTGTTGGTCCAAAATGCGAACCCAGAT
TGTAAGACTATTTTAAAAGCATTGGGACCAGGAGCGACACTAGAAGAAATCATCACAGCATGTCAGGGAG
TGGGGGGACCCGGCCATAAAGCAAGAGTTTTGGCTGAAGCAATCAGCCAAGTAACAAATCCAGCTACCAT
AATCATACAGAAAGGCAATTTTAGGAACCAAAGAAAGACTGTTAAGTGTTTCAATTGTGGCAAAGAAGGG
CACATAGCCAAAAATTGCAGGGCCCCTAGGAAAAAGGGCTGTTGGAAATGTGGAAAGGAAGGACACCAAA
TGAAAGATTGTACTGAGAGACAGGCTAATTTTTTAGGGAAGATCTGGCCTTCCCACAAGGGAAGGCCAGG
GAATTTTCTTCAGAGCAGACCAGAGCCAACAGCCCCACCAGAAGAGAGCTTCAGGTTTGGGGAAGAGACA
ACAACTCCCTCTCAGAAGCAGGAGCCGATAGACAAGGAACTGTATCCTTTAGCTTCCCTCAGATCACTCT
TTGGCAGCGACCCCTCGTCACAATAAAGATAGGGGGGCAATTAAAGGAAGCTCTATTAGATACAGGAGCA
GATGATACAGTATTAGAAGAAATGAATTTGCCAGGAAGATGGAAACCAAAAATGATAGGGGGAATTGGAG
GTTTTATCAAAGTAAGACAGTATGATCAGATACTCATAGAAATCTGCGGACATAAAGCTATAGGTACAGT
ATTAGTAGGACCTACACCTGTCAACATAATTGGAAGAAATCTGTTGACTCAGATTGGCTGCACTTTAAAT
TTTCCCATTAGTCCTATTGAGACTGTACCAGTAAAATTAAAGCCAGGAATGGATGGCCCAAAAGTTAAAC
AATGGCCATTGACAGAAGAAAAAATAAAAGCATTAGTAGAAATTTGTACAGAAATGGAAAAGGAAGGAAA
AATTTCAAAAATTGGGCCTGAAAATCCATACAATACTCCAGTATTTGCCATAAAGAAAAAAGACAGTACT
AAATGGAGAAAATTAGTAGATTTCAGAGAACTTAATAAGAGAACTCAAGATTTCTGGGAAGTTCAATTAG
GAATACCACATCCTGCAGGGTTAAAACAGAAAAAATCAGTAACAGTACTGGATGTGGGCGATGCATATTT
TTCAGTTCCCTTAGATAAAGACTTCAGGAAGTATACTGCATTTACCATACCTAGTATAAACAATGAGACA
CCAGGGATTAGATATCAGTACAATGTGCTTCCACAGGGATGGAAAGGATCACCAGCAATATTCCAGTGTA
GCATGACAAAAATCTTAGAGCCTTTTAGAAAACAAAATCCAGACATAGTCATCTATCAATACATGGATGA
TTTGTATGTAGGATCTGACTTAGAAATAGGGCAGCATAGAACAAAAATAGAGGAACTGAGACAACATCTG
TTGAGGTGGGGATTTACCACACCAGACAAAAAACATCAGAAAGAACCTCCATTCCTTTGGATGGGTTATG
AACTCCATCCTGATAAATGGACAGTACAGCCTATAGTGCTGCCAGAAAAGGACAGCTGGACTGTCAATGA
CATACAGAAATTAGTGGGAAAATTGAATTGGGCAAGTCAGATTTATGCAGGGATTAAAGTAAGGCAATTA
TGTAAACTTCTTAGGGGAACCAAAGCACTAACAGAAGTAGTACCACTAACAGAAGAAGCAGAGCTAGAAC
TGGCAGAAAACAGGGAGATTCTAAAAGAACCGGTACATGGAGTGTATTATGACCCATCAAAAGACTTAAT
AGCAGAAATACAGAAGCAGGGGCAAGGCCAATGGACATATCAAATTTATCAAGAGCCATTTAAAAATCTG
AAAACAGGAAAGTATGCAAGAATGAAGGGTGCCCACACTAATGATGTGAAACAATTAACAGAGGCAGTAC
AAAAAATAGCCACAGAAAGCATAGTAATATGGGGAAAGACTCCTAAATTTAAATTACCCATACAAAAGGA
AACATGGGAAGCATGGTGGACAGAGTATTGGCAAGCCACCTGGATTCCTGAGTGGGAGTTTGTCAATACC
CCTCCCTTAGTGAAGTTATGGTACCAGTTAGAGAAAGAACCCATAATAGGAGCAGAAACTTTCTATGTAG
ATGGGGCAGCCAATAGGGAAACTAAATTAGGAAAAGCAGGATATGTAACTGACAGAGGAAGACAAAAAGT
TGTCCCCCTAACGGACACAACAAATCAGAAGACTGAGTTACAAGCAATTCATCTAGCTTTGCAGGATTCG
GGATTAGAAGTAAACATAGTGACAGACTCACAATATGCATTGGGAATCATTCAAGCACAACCAGATAAGA
GTGAATCAGAGTTAGTCAGTCAAATAATAGAGCAGTTAATAAAAAAGGAAAAAGTCTACCTGGCATGGGT
ACCAGCACACAAAGGAATTGGAGGAAATGAACAAGTAGATAAATTGGTCAGTGCTGGAATCAGGAAAGTA
CTATTTTTAGATGGAATAGATAAGGCCCAAGAAGAACATGAGAAATATCACAGTAATTGGAGAGCAATGG
CTAGTGATTTTAACCTACCACCTGTAGTAGCAAAAGAAATAGTAGCCAGCTGTGATAAATGTCAGCTAAA
AGGGGAAGCCATGCATGGACAAGTAGACTGTAGCCCAGGAATATGGCAGCTAGATTGTACACATTTAGAA
GGAAAAGTTATCTTGGTAGCAGTTCATGTAGCCAGTGGATATATAGAAGCAGAAGTAATTCCAGCAGAGA
CAGGGCAAGAAACAGCATACTTCCTCTTAAAATTAGCAGGAAGATGGCCAGTAAAAACAGTACATACAGA
CAATGGCAGCAATTTCACCAGTACTACAGTTAAGGCCGCCTGTTGGTGGGCGGGGATCAAGCAGGAATTT
GGCATTCCCTACAATCCCCAAAGTCAAGGAGTAATAGAATCTATGAATAAAGAATTAAAGAAAATTATAG
GACAGGTAAGAGATCAGGCTGAACATCTTAAGACAGCAGTACAAATGGCAGTATTCATCCACAATTTTAA
AAGAAAAGGGGGGATTGGGGGGTACAGTGCAGGGGAAAGAATAGTAGACATAATAGCAACAGACATACAA
ACTAAAGAATTACAAAAACAAATTACAAAAATTCAAAATTTTCGGGTTTATTACAGGGACAGCAGAGATC
CAGTTTGGAAAGGACCAGCAAAGCTCCTCTGGAAAGGTGAAGGGGCAGTAGTAATACAAGATAATAGTGA
CATAAAAGTAGTGCCAAGAAGAAAAGCAAAGATCATCAGGGATTATGGAAAACAGATGGCAGGTGATGAT
TGTGTGGCAAGTAGACAGGATGAGGATTAACACATGGAAAAGATTAGTAAAACACCATATGTATATTTCA
AGGAAAGCTAAGGACTGGTTTTATAGACATCACTATGAAAGTACTAATCCAAAAATAAGTTCAGAAGTAC
ACATCCCACTAGGGGATGCTAAATTAGTAATAACAACATATTGGGGTCTGCATACAGGAGAAAGAGACTG
GCATTTGGGTCAGGGAGTCTCCATAGAATGGAGGAAAAAGAGATATAGCACACAAGTAGACCCTGACCTA
GCAGACCAACTAATTCATCTGCACTATTTTGATTGTTTTTCAGAATCTGCTATAAGAAATACCATATTAG
GACGTATAGTTAGTCCTAGGTGTGAATATCAAGCAGGACATAACAAGGTAGGATCTCTACAGTACTTGGC
ACTAGCAGCATTAATAAAACCAAAACAGATAAAGCCACCTTTGCCTAGTGTTAGGAAACTGACAGAGGAC
AGATGGAACAAGCCCCAGAAGACCAAGGGCCACAGAGGGAGCCATACAATGAATGGACACTAGAGCTTTT
AGAGGAACTTAAGAGTGAAGCTGTTAGACATTTTCCTAGGATATGGCTCCATAACTTAGGACAACATATC
TATGAAACTTACGGGGATACTTGGGCAGGAGTGGAAGCCATAATAAGAATTCTGCAACAACTGCTGTTTA
TCCATTTCAGAATTGGGTGTCGACATAGCAGAATAGGCGTTACTCGACAGAGGAGAGCAAGAAATGGAGC
CAGTAGATCCTAGACTAGAGCCCTGGAAGCATCCAGGAAGTCAGCCTAAAACTGCTTGTACCAATTGCTA
TTGTAAAAAGTGTTGCTTTCATTGCCAAGTTTGTTTCATGACAAAAGCCTTAGGCATCTCCTATGGCAGG
AAGAAGCGGAGACAGCGACGAAGAGCTCATCAGAACAGTCAGACTCATCAAGCTTCTCTATCAAAGCAGT
AAGTAGTACATGTAATGCAACCTATAATAGTAGCAATAGTAGCATTAGTAGTAGCAATAATAATAGCAAT
AGTTGTGTGGTCCATAGTAATCATAGAATATAGGAAAATATTAAGACAAAGAAAAATAGACAGGTTAATT
GATAGACTAATAGAAAGAGCAGAAGACAGTGGCAATGAGAGTGAAGGAGAAGTATCAGCACTTGTGGAGA
TGGGGGTGGAAATGGGGCACCATGCTCCTTGGGATATTGATGATCTGTAGTGCTACAGAAAAATTGTGGG
TCACAGTCTATTATGGGGTACCTGTGTGGAAGGAAGCAACCACCACTCTATTTTGTGCATCAGATGCTAA
AGCATATATGATACAGAGGTACATAATGTTTGGGCCACACATGCCTGTGTACCCACAGACCCCAACCCAC
AAGAAGTAGTATTGGTAAATGTGACAGAAAATTTTAACATGTGGAAAAATGACATGGTAGAACAGATGCA
TGAGGATATAATCAGTTTATGGGATCAAAGCCTAAAGCCATGTGTAAAATTAACCCCACTCTGTGTTAGT
TTAAAGTGCACTGATTTGAAGAATGATACTAATACCAATAGTAGTAGCGGGAGAATGATAATGGAGAAAG
GAGAGATAAAAAACTGCTCTTTCAATATCAGCACAAGCATAAGAGATAAGGTGCAGAAAGAATATGCATT
CTTTTATAAACTTGATATAGTACCAATAGATAATACCAGCTATAGGTTGATAAGTTGTAACACCTCAGTC
ATTACACAGGCCTGTCCAAAGGTATCCTTTGAGCCAATTCCCATACATTATTGTGCCCCGGCTGGTTTTG
CGATTCTAAAATGTAATAATAAGACGTTCAATGGAACAGGACCATGTACAAATGTCAGCACAGTACAATG
TACACATGGAATCAGGCCAGTAGTATCAACTCAACTGCTGTTAAATGGCAGTCTAGCAGAAGAAGATGTA
GTAATTAGATCTGCCAATTTCACAGACAATGCTAAAACCATAATAGTACAGCTGAACACATCTGTAGAAA
TTAATTGTACAAGACCCAACAACAATACAAGAAAAAGTATCCGTATCCAGAGGGGACCAGGGAGAGCATT
TGTTACAATAGGAAAAATAGGAAATATGAGACAAGCACATTGTAACATTAGTAGAGCAAAATGGAATGCC
ACTTTAAAACAGATAGCTAGCAAATTAAGAGAACAATTTGGAAATAATAAAACAATAATCTTTAAGCAAT
CCTCAGGAGGGGACCCAGAAATTGTAACGCACAGTTTTAATTGTGGAGGGGAATTTTTCTACTGTAATTC
AACACAACTGTTTAATAGTACTTGGTTTAATAGTACTTGGAGTACTGAAGGGTCAAATAACACTGAAGGA
AGTGACACAATCACACTCCCATGCAGAATAAAACAATTTATAAACATGTGGCAGGAAGTAGGAAAAGCAA
TGTATGCCCCTCCCATCAGTGGACAAATTAGATGTTCATCAAATATTACTGGGCTGCTATTAACAAGAGA
TGGTGGTAATAACAACAATGGGTCCGAGATCTTCAGACCTGGAGGAGGCGATATGAGGGACAATTGGAGA
AGTGAATTATATAAATATAAAGTAGTAAAAATTGAACCATTAGGAGTAGCACCCACCAAGGCAAAGAGAA
GAGTGGTGCAGAGAGAAAAAAGAGCAGTGGGAATAGGAGCTTTGTTCCTTGGGTTCTTGGGAGCAGCAGG
AAGCACTATGGGCGCAGCGTCAATGACGCTGACGGTACAGGCCAGACAATTATTGTCTGATATAGTGCAG
CAGCAGAACAATTTGCTGAGGGCTATTGAGGCGCAACAGCATCTGTTGCAACTCACAGTCTGGGGCATCA
AACAGCTCCAGGCAAGAATCCTGGCTGTGGAAAGATACCTAAAGGATCAACAGCTCCTGGGGATTTGGGG
TTGCTCTGGAAAACTCATTTGCACCACTGCTGTGCCTTGGAATGCTAGTTGGAGTAATAAATCTCTGGAA
CAGATTTGGAATAACATGACCTGGATGGAGTGGGACAGAGAAATTAACAATTACACAAGCTTAATACACT
CCTTAATTGAAGAATCGCAAAACCAGCAAGAAAAGAATGAACAAGAATTATTGGAATTAGATAAATGGGC
AAGTTTGTGGAATTGGTTTAACATAACAAATTGGCTGTGGTATATAAAATTATTCATAATGATAGTAGGA
GGCTTGGTAGGTTTAAGAATAGTTTTTGCTGTACTTTCTATAGTGAATAGAGTTAGGCAGGGATATTCAC
CATTATCGTTTCAGACCCACCTCCCAATCCCGAGGGGACCCGACAGGCCCGAAGGAATAGAAGAAGAAGG
TGGAGAGAGAGACAGAGACAGATCCATTCGATTAGTGAACGGATCCTTAGCACTTATCTGGGACGATCTG
CGGAGCCTGTGCCTCTTCAGCTACCACCGCTTGAGAGACTTACTCTTGATTGTAACGAGGATTGTGGAAC
TTCTGGGACGCAGGGGGTGGGAAGCCCTCAAATATTGGTGGAATCTCCTACAATATTGGAGTCAGGAGCT
AAAGAATAGTGCTGTTAGCTTGCTCAATGCCACAGCCATAGCAGTAGCTGAGGGGACAGATAGGGTTATA
GAAGTAGTACAAGGAGCTTGTAGAGCTATTCGCCACATACCTAGAAGAATAAGACAGGGCTTGGAAAGGA
TTTTGCTATAAGATGGGTGGCGCGGCCGCTCTGGTGAGCAAGGGCGAGGAGCTGTTCACCGGGGTGGTGC
CCATCCTGGTCGAGCTGGACGGCGACGTAAACGGCCACAAGTTCAGCGTGTCCGGCGAGGGCGAGGGCGA
TGCCACCTACGGCAAGCTGACCCTGAAGTTCATCTGCACCACCGGCAAGCTGCCCGTGCCCTGGCCCACC
CTCGTGACCACCCTGACCTACGGCGTGCAGTGCTTCAGCCGCTACCCCGACCACATGAAGCAGCACGACT
TCTTCAAGTCCGCCATGCCCGAAGGCTACGTCCAGGAGCGCACCATCTTCTTCAAGGACGACGGCAACTA
CAAGACCCGCGCCGAGGTGAAGTTCGAGGGCGACACCCTGGTGAACCGCATCGAGCTGAAGGGCATCGAC
TTCAAGGAGGACGGCAACATCCTGGGGCACAAGCTGGAGTACAACTACAACAGCCACAACGTCTATATCA
TGGCCGACAAGCAGAAGAACGGCATCAAGGTGAACTTCAAGATCCGCCACAACATCGAGGACGGCAGCGT
GCAGCTCGCCGACCACTACCAGCAGAACACCCCCATCGGCGACGGCCCCGTGCTGCTGCCCGACAACCAC
TACCTGAGCACCCAGTCCGCCCTGAGCAAAGACCCCAACGAGAAGCGCGATCACATGGTCCTGCTGGAGT
TCGTGACCGCCGCCGGGATCACTCTCGGCATGGACGAGCTGTACAAGTAACTCGAGACCTAGAAAAACAT
GGAGCAATCACAAGTAGCAATACAGCAGCTAACAATGCTGCTTGTGCCTGGCTAGAAGCACAAGAGGAGG
AAGAGGTGGGTTTTCCAGTCACACCTCAGGTACCTTTAAGACCAATGACTTACAAGGCAGCTGTAGATCT
TAGCCACTTTTTAAAAGAAAAGGGGGGACTGGAAGGGCTAATTCACTCCCAAAGAAGACAAGATATCCTT
GATCTGTGGATCTACCACACACAAGGCTACTTCCCTGATTGGCAGAACTACACACCAGGGCCAGGGGTCA
GATATCCACTGACCTTTGGATGGTGCTACAAGCTAGTACCAGTTGAGCCAGATAAGGTAGAAGAGGCCAA
TAAAGGAGAGAACACCAGCTTGTTACACCCTGTGAGCCTGCATGGAATGGATGACCCTGAGAGAGAAGTG
TTAGAGTGGAGGTTTGACAGCCGCCTAGCATTTCATCACGTGGCCCGAGAGCTGCATCCGGAGTACTTCA
AGAACTGCTGACATCGAGCTTGCTACAAGGGACTTTCCGCTGGGGACTTTCCAGGGAGGCGTGGCCTGGG
CGGGACTGGGGAGTGGCGAGCCCTCAGATGCTGCATATAAGCAGCTGCTTTTTGCCTGTACTGGGTCTCT
CTGGTTAGACCAGATCTGAGCCTGGGAGCTCTCTGGCTAACTAGGGAACCCACTGCTTAAGCCTCAATAA
AGCTTGCCTTGAGTGCTTCAAGTAGTGTGTGCCCGTCTGTTGTGTGACTCTGGTAACTAGAGATCCCTCA
GACCCTTTTAGTCAGTGTGGAAAATCTCTAGCACCCAGGAGGTAGAGGTTGCAGTGAGCCAAGATCGCGC
CACTGCATTCCAGCCTGGGCAAGAAAACAAGACTGTCTAAAATAATAATAATAAGTTAAGGGTATTAAAT
ATATTTATACATGGAGGTCATAAAAATATATATATTTGGGCTGGGCGCAGTGGCTCACACCTGCGCCCGG
CCCTTTGGGAGGCCGAGGCAGGTGGATCACCTGAGTTTGGGAGTTCCAGACCAGCCTGACCAACATGGAG
AAACCCCTTCTCTGTGTATTTTTAGTAGATTTTATTTTATGTGTATTTTATTCACAGGTATTTCTGGAAA
ACTGAAACTGTTTTTCCTCTACTCTGATACCACAAGAATCATCAGCACAGAGGAAGACTTCTGTGATCAA
ATGTGGTGGGAGAGGGAGGTTTTCACCAGCACATGAGCAGTCAGTTCTGCCGCAGACTCGGCGGGTGTCC
TTCGGTTCAGTTCCAACACCGCCTGCCTGGAGAGAGGTCAGACCACAGGGTGAGGGCTCAGTCCCCAAGA
CATAAACACCCAAGACATAAACACCCAACAGGTCCACCCCGCCTGCTGCCCAGGCAGAGCCGATTCACCA
AGACGGGAATTAGGATAGAGAAAGAGTAAGTCACACAGAGCCGGCTGTGCGGGAGAACGGAGTTCTATTA
TGACTCAAATCAGTCTCCCCAAGCATTCGGGGATCAGAGTTTTTAAGGATAACTTAGTGTGTAGGGGGCC
AGTGAGTTGGAGATGAAAGCGTAGGGAGTCGAAGGTGTCCTTTTGCGCCGAGTCAGTTCCTGGGTGGGGG
CCACAAGATCGGATGAGCCAGTTTATCAATCCGGGGGTGCCAGCTGATCCATGGAGTGCAGGGTCTGCAA
AATATCTCAAGCACTGATTGATCTTAGGTTTTACAATAGTGATGTTACCCCAGGAACAATTTGGGGAAGG
TCAGAATCTTGTAGCCTGTAGCTGCATGACTCCTAAACCATAATTTCTTTTTTGTTTTTTTTTTTTTATT
TTTGAGACAGGGTCTCACTCTGTCACCTAGGCTGGAGTGCAGTGGTGCAATCACAGCTCACTGCAGCCTC
AACGTCGTAAGCTCAAGCGATCCTCCCACCTCAGCCTGCCTGGTAGCTGAGACTACAAGCGACGCCCCAG
TTAATTTTTGTATTTTTGGTAGAGGCAGCGTTTTGCCGTGTGGCCCTGGCTGGTCTCGAACTCCTGGGCT
CAAGTGATCCAGCCTCAGCCTCCCAAAGTGCTGGGACAACCGGGGCCAGTCACTGCACCTGGCCCTAAAC
CATAATTTCTAATCTTTTGGCTAATTTGTTAGTCCTACAAAGGCAGTCTAGTCCCCAGGCAAAAAGGGGG
TTTGTTTCGGGAAAGGGCTGTTACTGTCTTTGTTTCAAACTATAAACTAAGTTCCTCCTAAACTTAGTTC
GGCCTACACCCAGGAATGAACAAGGAGAGCTTGGAGGTTAGAAGCACGATGGAATTGGTTAGGTCAGATC
TCTTTCACTGTCTGAGTTATAATTTTGCAATGGTGGTTCAAAGACTGCCCGCTTCTGACACCAGTCGCTG
CATTAATGAATCGGCCAACGCGCGGGGAGAGGCGGTTTGCGTATTGGGCGCTCTTCCGCTTCCTCGCTCA
CTGACTCGCTGCGCTCGGTCGTTCGGCTGCGGCGAGCGGTATCAGCTCACTCAAAGGCGGTAATACGGTT
ATCCACAGAATCAGGGGATAACGCAGGAAAGAACATGTGAGCAAAAGGCCAGCAAAAGGCCAGGAACCGT
AAAAAGGCCGCGTTGCTGGCGTTTTTCCATAGGCTCCGCCCCCCTGACGAGCATCACAAAAATCGACGCT
CAAGTCAGAGGTGGCGAAACCCGACAGGACTATAAAGATACCAGGCGTTTCCCCCTGGAAGCTCCCTCGT
GCGCTCTCCTGTTCCGACCCTGCCGCTTACCGGATACCTGTCCGCCTTTCTCCCTTCGGGAAGCGTGGCG
CTTTCTCATAGCTCACGCTGTAGGTATCTCAGTTCGGTGTAGGTCGTTCGCTCCAAGCTGGGCTGTGTGC
ACGAACCCCCCGTTCAGCCCGACCGCTGCGCCTTATCCGGTAACTATCGTCTTGAGTCCAACCCGGTAAG
ACACGACTTATCGCCACTGGCAGCAGCCACTGGTAACAGGATTAGCAGAGCGAGGTATGTAGGCGGTGCT
ACAGAGTTCTTGAAGTGGTGGCCTAACTACGGCTACACTAGAAGAACAGTATTTGGTATCTGCGCTCTGC
TGAAGCCAGTTACCTTCGGAAAAAGAGTTGGTAGCTCTTGATCCGGCAAACAAACCACCGCTGGTAGCGG
TGGTTTTTTTGTTTGCAAGCAGCAGATTACGCGCAGAAAAAAAGGATCTCAAGAAGATCCTTTGATCTTT
TCTACGGGGTCTGACGCTCAGTGGAACGAAAACTCACGTTAAGGGATTTTGGTCATGAGATTATCAAAAA
GGATCTTCACCTAGATCCTTTTAAATTAAAAATGAAGTTTTAAATCAATCTAAAGTATATATGAGTAAAC
TTGGTCTGACAGTTACCAATGCTTAATCAGTGAGGCACCTATCTCAGCGATCTGTCTATTTCGTTCATCC
ATAGTTGCCTGACTCCCCGTCGTGTAGATAACTACGATACGGGAGGGCTTACCATCTGGCCCCAGTGCTG
CAATGATACCGCGAGACCCACGCTCACCGGCTCCAGATTTATCAGCAATAAACCAGCCAGCCGGAAGGGC
CGAGCGCAGAAGTGGTCCTGCAACTTTATCCGCCTCCATCCAGTCTATTAATTGTTGCCGGGAAGCTAGA
GTAAGTAGTTCGCCAGTTAATAGTTTGCGCAACGTTGTTGCCATTGCTACAGGCATCGTGGTGTCACGCT
CGTCGTTTGGTATGGCTTCATTCAGCTCCGGTTCCCAACGATCAAGGCGAGTTACATGATCCCCCATGTT
GTGCAAAAAAGCGGTTAGCTCCTTCGGTCCTCCGATCGTTGTCAGAAGTAAGTTGGCCGCAGTGTTATCA
CTCATGGTTATGGCAGCACTGCATAATTCTCTTACTGTCATGCCATCCGTAAGATGCTTTTCTGTGACTG
GTGAGTACTCAACCAAGTCATTCTGAGAATAGTGTATGCGGCGACCGAGTTGCTCTTGCCCGGCGTCAAT
ACGGGATAATACCGCGCCACATAGCAGAACTTTAAAAGTGCTCATCATTGGAAAACGTTCTTCGGGGCGA
AAACTCTCAAGGATCTTACCGCTGTTGAGATCCAGTTCGATGTAACCCACTCGTGCACCCAACTGATCTT
CAGCATCTTTTACTTTCACCAGCGTTTCTGGGTGAGCAAAAACAGGAAGGCAAAATGCCGCAAAAAAGGG
AATAAGGGCGACACGGAAATGTTGAATACTCATACTCTTCCTTTTTCAATATTATTGAAGCATTTATCAG
GGTTATTGTCTCATGAGCGGATACATATTTGAATGTATTTAGAAAAATAAACAAATAGGGGTTCCGCGCA
CATTTCCCCGAAAAGTGCCACCTGACGTCTAAGAAACCATTATTATCATGACATTAACCTATAAAAATAG
GCGTATCACGAGGCCCTTTCGTCTCGCGCGTTTCGGTGATGACGGTGAAAACCTCTGACACATGCAGCTC
CCGGAGACGGTCACAGCTTGTCTGTAAGCGGATGCCGGGAGCAGACAAGCCCGTCAGGGCGCGTCAGCGG
GTGTTGGCGGGTGTCGGGGCTGGCTTAACTATGCGGCATCAGAGCAGATTGTACTGAGAGTGCACCATAT
GCGGTGTGAAATACCGCACAGATGCGTAAGGAGAAAATACCGCATCAGGCGCCATTCGCCATTCAGGCTG
CGCAACTGTTGGGAAGGGCGATCGGTGCGGGCCTCTTCGCTATTACGCCAGGGGAGGCAGAGATTGCAGT
AAGCTGAGATCGCAGCACTGCACTCCAGCCTGGGCGACAGAGTAAGACTCTGTCTCAAAAATAAAATAAA
TAAATCAATCAGATATTCCAATCTTTTCCTTTATTTATTTATTTATTTTCTATTTTGGAAACACAGTCCT
TCCTTATTCCAGAATTACACATATATTCTATTTTTCTTTATATGCTCCAGTTTTTTTTAGACCTTCACCT
GAAATGTGTGTATACAAAATCTAGGCCAGTCCAGCAGAGCCTAAAGGTAAAAAATAAAATAATAAAAAAT
AAATAAAATCTAGCTCACTCCTTCACATCAAAATGGAGATACAGCTGTTAGCATTAAATACCAAATAACC
CATCTTGTCCTCAATAATTTTAAGCGCCTCTCTCCACCACATCTAACTCCTGTCAAAGGCATGTGCCCCT
TCCGGGCGCTCTGCTGTGCTGCCAACCAACTGGCATGTGGACTCTGCAGGGTCCCTAACTGCCAAGCCCC
ACAGTGTGCCCTGAGGCTGCCCCTTCCTTCTAGCGGCTGCCCCCACTCGGCTTTGCTTTCCCTAGTTTCA
GTTACTTGCGTTCAGCCAAGGTCTGAAACTAGGTGCGCACAGAGCGGTAAGACTGCGAGAGAAAGAGACC
AGCTTTACAGGGGGTTTATCACAGTGCACCCTGACAGTCGTCAGCCTCACAGGGGGTTTATCACATTGCA
CCCTGACAGTCGTCAGCCTCACAGGGGGTTTATCACAGTGCACCCTTACAATCATTCCATTTGATTCACA
ATTTTTTTAGTCTCTACTGTGCCTAACTTGTAAGTTAAATTTGATCAGAGGTGTGTTCCCAGAGGGGAAA
ACAGTATATACAGGGTTCAGTACTATCGCATTTCAGGCCTCCACCTGGGTCTTGGAATGTGTCCCCCGAG
GGGTGATGACTACCTCAGTTGGATCTCCACAGGTCACAGTGACACAAGATAACCAAGACACCTCCCAAGG
CTACCACAATGGGCCGCCCTCCACGTGCACATGGCCGGAGGAACTGCCATGTCGGAGGTGCAAGCACACC
TGCGCATCAGAGTCCTTGGTGTGGAGGGAGGGACCAGCGCAGCTTCCAGCCATCCACCTGATGAACAGAA
CCTAGGGAAAGCCCCAGTTCTACTTACACCAGGAAAGGCTGGAAGGGCTAATTTGGTCCCAAAAAAGACA
AGAGATCCTTGATCTGTGGATCTACCACACACAAGGCTACTTCCCTGATTGGCAGAACTACACACCAGGG
CCAGGGATCAGATATCCACTGACCTTTGGATGGTGCTTCAAGTTAGTACCAGTTGAACCAGAGCAAGTAG
AAGAGGCCAATGAAGGAGAGAACAACAGCTTGTTACACCCTATGAGCCAGCATGGGATGGAGGACCCGGA
GGGAGAAGTATTAGTGTGGAAGTTTGACAGCCTCCTAGCATTTCGTCACATGGCCCGAGAGCTGCATCCG
GAGTACTACAAAGACTGCTGACATCGAGCTTTCTACAAGGGACTTTCCGCTGGGGACTTTCCAGG
Features (pLannotate 1.2.2; 21 found; start..end, strand, type, name):
      1..258     +  LTR            5' LTR (truncated): truncated 5' long terminal repeat (LTR) from HIV-1
    306..430     +  misc_feature   HIV-1 Ψ: packaging signal of human immunodeficiency virus type 1
    416..1916    +  CDS            HIV-1 gag (fragment): gag protein from human immunodeficiency virus 1; gag
   1709..4720    +  CDS            HIV-1 pol: pol protein from human immunodeficiency virus 1; pol
   4665..5240    +  CDS            vif: VIF_HV1N5 - Experimental evidence at protein level: Swiss-Prot protein existence level 1. Counteracts the innate antiviral activity of host APOBEC3F and APOBEC3G. Forms a complex with host APOBEC3F and APOBEC3G thus preventing the entry of these lethally hypermutating enzymes into progeny virions. Recruits an active E3 ubiquitin ligase complex composed of elongin BC, CUL5, and RBX2 to induce polyubiquitination of APOBEC3G and APOBEC3F. In turn, they are directed to the 26S proteasome for degradation. Vif interaction with APOBEC3G also blocks its cytidine deaminase activity in a proteasome-inde
   5454..5669    +  CDS            tat (fragment): TAT_HV1H2 - Experimental evidence at protein level: Swiss-Prot protein existence level 1. Extracellular circulating Tat can be endocytosed by surrounding uninfected cells via the binding to several surface receptors such as CD26, CXCR4, heparan sulfate proteoglycans (HSPG) or LDLR. Neurons are rarely infected, but they internalize Tat via their LDLR. Through its interaction with nuclear HATs, Tat is potentially able to control the acetylation-dependent cellular gene expression. Modulates the expression of many cellular genes involved in cell survival, proliferation or in coding for cytokines o
   5685..5927    +  CDS            vpu: VPU_HV1B1 - Experimental evidence at protein level: Swiss-Prot protein existence level 1. Enhances virion budding by targeting host CD4 and Tetherin/BST2 to proteasome degradation. Degradation of CD4 prevents any unwanted premature interactions between viral Env and its host receptor CD4 in the endoplasmic reticulum. Degradation of antiretroviral protein Tetherin/BST2 is important for virion budding, as BST2 tethers new viral particles to the host cell membrane. Mechanistically, Vpu bridges either CD4 or BST2 to BTRC, a substrate recognition subunit of the Skp1/Cullin/F-box protein E3 ubiquiti
   6027..8408    +  CDS            env (fragment): ENV_HV1B1 - Experimental evidence at protein level: Swiss-Prot protein existence level 1. [Transmembrane protein gp41]: Acts as a class I viral fusion protein. Under the current model, the protein has at least 3 conformational states: pre-fusion native state, pre-hairpin intermediate state, and post-fusion hairpin state. During fusion of viral and target intracellular membranes, the coiled coil regions (heptad repeats) assume a trimer-of-hairpins structure, positioning the fusion peptide in close proximity to the C-terminal region of the ectodomain. The formation of this structure appears to d
   8432..9150    +  CDS            EGFP (fragment): the original enhanced GFP (Yang et al., 1996) mammalian codon-optimized
   9090..9668    +  CDS            nef (fragment): NEF_HV1B1 - Experimental evidence at protein level: Swiss-Prot protein existence level 1. Extracellular Nef protein targets CD4(+) T-lymphocytes for apoptosis by interacting with CXCR4 surface receptors. From Human immunodeficiency virus type 1 group M subtype B (isolate BH10) (HIV-1).
   9793..9973    +  LTR            5' LTR (truncated): truncated 5' long terminal repeat (LTR) from HIV-1
  10147..10227   +  CDS            C8orf44 (fragment): CH044_HUMAN - Experimental evidence at transcript level: Swiss-Prot protein existence level 2. From Homo sapiens (Human).
  11020..11208   +  CDS            EEF1AKMT2 (fragment): EFMT2_HUMAN - Also known as C10orf138, METTL10 From Homo sapiens (Human).
  11547..11601   -  CDS            lacI (fragment): lac repressor; lacI; The lac repressor binds to the lac operator to inhibit transcription in E. coli. This inhibition can be relieved by adding lactose or isopropyl-β-D-thiogalactopyranoside (IPTG).
  11784..12372   -  rep_origin     ori: high-copy-number ColE1/pMB1/pBR322/pUC origin of replication
  12543..13403   -  CDS            AmpR: β-lactamase; bla; confers resistance to ampicillin, carbenicillin, and related antibiotics
  13404..13508   -  promoter       AmpR promoter: bla
  13603..13638   +  CDS            rop (fragment): Rop protein, which maintains plasmids at low copy number; rop
  13740..13839   +  misc_feature   bom (fragment): basis of mobility region from pBR322
  13845..13911   -  CDS            lacZα (fragment): LacZα fragment of β-galactosidase; lacZ fragment
  15089..15418   +  CDS            nef (fragment): NEF_HV1A2 - Experimental evidence at protein level: Swiss-Prot protein existence level 1. Extracellular Nef protein targets CD4(+) T-lymphocytes for apoptosis by interacting with CXCR4 surface receptors. From Human immunodeficiency virus type 1 group M subtype B (isolate ARV2/SF2) (HIV-1).
