[The description below was written by a language model from this plasmid's Addgene catalogue record and pLannotate feature annotations shown in this document.]
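Description:
pNL4-3 envFS eGFP NoStarts is a near full-length HIV-1 NL4-3 proviral clone (about 15.5 kb, catalogued as a lentiviral vector) carried on a bacterial plasmid with a high-copy ColE1/pUC-type origin and an ampicillin resistance gene (β-lactamase with its own promoter). The annotated provirus runs from an LTR and the Ψ packaging signal through gag, pol, vif, tat, vpu and env. An EGFP coding sequence sits at the position of nef, so the reporter marks cells expressing the provirus, and remaining nef sequence and the downstream LTR follow it. As the "envFS" in the name suggests, env is presumably disrupted by a frameshift, which would limit the virus to a single round of infection unless a heterologous envelope is supplied, but the record does not describe this mutation explicitly. Short hits to human genes downstream of the 3′ LTR probably reflect the cellular flanking DNA retained in NL4-3 clones. The nef-like match near the end of the circular map corresponds to LTR U3 sequence, which overlaps nef.

The defining modification is in gag. The initiator ATG was changed to ACG, and all further ATGs from the start of gag up to nucleocapsid were changed to ATC, so Gag translation cannot initiate while the RNA is otherwise barely altered. One methionine codon near the C-terminus of Gag was left in place because it lies beyond the restriction site used to introduce the mutations. The depositor considers this unlikely to yield a stable or functional Gag or Pol product. The associated study examined how intron-containing RNA from the HIV-1 provirus activates type I interferon and inflammatory cytokines. The construct appears suited to testing whether such innate immune responses depend on unspliced viral RNA itself rather than on Gag or Gag-Pol protein.
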