Addgene plasmid #101342: pNL4-3 envFS eGFP NoStarts
Purpose: All ATGs from the start of gag to NC mutated to ATC except the first which was mutated to ACG
Depositing lab: Jeremy Luban. Depositing organization: University of Massachusetts, Worcester. Publication: Intron-containing RNA from the HIV-1 provirus activates type I interferon and inflammatory cytokines. McCauley SM, Kim K, Nowosielska A, Dauphin A, Yurkovetskiy L, Diehl WE, Luban J. Nat Commun. 2018 Dec 13;9(1):5305. doi: 10.1038/s41467-018-07753-2. PubMed 30546110.
Backbone
  Vector backbone: pNL4-4
  Vector type: Lentiviral
Growth in bacteria
  Bacterial resistance: Ampicillin, 100 μg/mL
  Growth temperature: 30°C
  Growth strain: NEB Stable
  Copy number: High Copy
Gene/Insert
  Gene/Insert name: NL4-3
  Mutation: No methonines in Gag
  Cloning method: Restriction Enzyme; 5′ cloning site unknown (unknown if destroyed); 3′ cloning site unknown (unknown if destroyed)
  Sequencing primers: 5′ unknown
Terms and licenses: Academic/Nonprofit Terms; Industry Terms: Not Available to Industry
Depositor comments: The last methionine in Gag (M423) was left as it was outside the ApaI site used to clone in the mutations. However, C-terminus of Gag is functionally inert, and Pol slips 27 nucleotides away and is unlikely to produce a stable protein product.
How to cite: pNL4-3 envFS eGFP NoStarts was a gift from Jeremy Luban (Addgene plasmid # 101342 ; http://n2t.net/addgene:101342 ; RRID:Addgene_101342)
